Addgene plasmid #110005: pHH0103_DYNLL2_Dynein-light
Purpose: Protein expression and purification of DYNLL2_Dynein-light
Depositing lab: Sachdev Sidhu. Depositing organization: University of Toronto. Publication: Large-scale survey and database of high affinity ligands for peptide recognition modules. Teyra J, Kelil A, Jain S, Helmy M, Jajodia R, Hooda Y, Gu J, D'Cruz AA, Nicholson SE, Min J, Sudol M, Kim PM, Bader GD, Sidhu SS. Mol Syst Biol. 2020 Dec;16(12):e9310. doi: 10.15252/msb.20199310. PubMed 33438817.
Backbone
  Vector backbone: pHH0103
  Vector type: Bacterial Expression
Growth in bacteria
  Bacterial resistance: Ampicillin, 100 μg/mL
  Growth temperature: 37°C
  Growth strain: DH5alpha
  Copy number: Low Copy
Gene/Insert
  Gene/Insert name: DYNLL2_Dynein-light
  Species: H. sapiens (human)
  Entrez Gene: DYNLL2 (a.k.a. DNCL1B, Dlc2, RSPH22)
  Cloning method: Restriction Enzyme; 5′ cloning site Sfi1 (unknown if destroyed); 3′ cloning site Not1 (unknown if destroyed)
Terms and licenses: Academic/Nonprofit Terms; Industry Terms: Not Available to Industry
How to cite: pHH0103_DYNLL2_Dynein-light was a gift from Sachdev Sidhu (Addgene plasmid # 110005 ; http://n2t.net/addgene:110005 ; RRID:Addgene_110005)
