[The description below was written by a language model from this plasmid's Addgene catalogue record and pLannotate feature annotations shown in this document.]
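Description:
pHH0103_DYNLL2_Dynein-light is a bacterial expression plasmid of about 7 kb, built on the pHH0103 backbone for producing and purifying the human dynein light chain DYNLL2 in E. coli. It is maintained through a ColE1/pBR322-type origin with the pBR322 bom region and is selected with ampicillin via the β-lactamase gene and its native promoter. The catalogue lists it as low copy. The rop gene appears only as two fragments flanking an f1 phage origin, which suggests that the f1 ori was inserted into rop. The f1 origin, together with fragments of M13 gene III and of the tetracycline resistance gene and promoter, points to a phagemid ancestry. These remnants lie downstream of the expression cassette and do not appear to be part of the expressed product.

The expression cassette is driven by the strong hybrid tac promoter under control of a lac operator, and the plasmid carries its own lacI gene under the lacIq promoter. Transcription is therefore tightly repressed until induced with IPTG. The open reading frame begins with a 6xHis tag followed by Schistosoma japonicum glutathione S-transferase, and then the DYNLL2 coding sequence, cloned between SfiI and NotI sites. The bacteriophage fd terminator follows shortly after the insert. The resulting His-GST-DYNLL2 fusion can be purified by either nickel or glutathione affinity. The associated publication is a large-scale survey of high-affinity ligands for peptide recognition modules, consistent with use of the purified dynein light chain domain as a target for peptide-binding studies.
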