Features (pLannotate 1.2.2; 21 found; start..end, strand, type, name):
      1..29      +  promoter       tac promoter: strong E. coli promoter; hybrid between the trp and lac UV5 promoters
     37..53      +  protein_bind   lac operator: The lac repressor binds to the lac operator to inhibit transcription in E. coli. This inhibition can be relieved by adding lactose or isopropyl-β-D-thiogalactopyranoside (IPTG). lac repressor encoded by lacI
    138..155     +  CDS            6xHis: 6xHis affinity tag
    171..824     +  CDS            GST26_SCHJA: Experimental evidence at protein level: Swiss-Prot protein existence level 1. GST isoenzymes appear to play a central role in the parasite detoxification system. Other functions are also suspected including a role in increasing the solubility of haematin in the parasite gut. From Schistosoma japonicum (Blood fluke).
    906..1172    +  CDS            DYNLL2: DYL2_HUMAN - Also known as DLC2. Experimental evidence at protein level: Swiss-Prot protein existence level 1. Acts as one of several non-catalytic accessory components of the cytoplasmic dynein 1 complex that are thought to be involved in linking dynein to cargos and to adapter proteins that regulate dynein function. Cytoplasmic dynein 1 acts as a motor for the intracellular retrograde motility of vesicles and organelles along microtubules. May play a role in changing or maintaining the spatial distribution of cytoskeletal structures (By similarity). From Homo sapiens (Human).
   1188..1235    +  terminator     fd terminator (sequence withheld): central terminator from bacteriophage fd (Otsuka and Kunisawa, 1982)
   1240..1452    +  CDS            M13 gene III (fragment) (sequence partly withheld): pIII; III; minor coat protein
   1467..1937    +  CDS            M13 gene III (fragment) (sequence partly withheld): pIII; III; minor coat protein
   1959..2029    +  CDS            TcR (fragment): tetracycline efflux protein; tet; confers resistance to tetracycline
   2271..2651    -  CDS            YPB1_ECOLX: Protein predicted: Swiss-Prot protein existence level 4. From Escherichia coli.
   2668..2819    +  CDS            rop (fragment): Rop protein, which maintains plasmids at low copy number; rop
   2855..3283    -  rep_origin     f1 ori (sequence partly withheld): f1 bacteriophage origin of replication; arrow indicates direction of (+) strand synthesis
   3292..3331    +  CDS            rop (fragment): Rop protein, which maintains plasmids at low copy number; rop
   3433..3573    +  misc_feature   bom: basis of mobility region from pBR322
   3759..4346    -  rep_origin     ori: high-copy-number ColE1/pMB1/pBR322/pUC origin of replication
   4517..5377    -  CDS            AmpR: β-lactamase; bla; confers resistance to ampicillin, carbenicillin, and related antibiotics
   5378..5482    -  promoter       AmpR promoter: bla
   5591..5668    +  promoter       lacIq promoter: lacI (mutant); In the lacIq allele, a single base change in the promoter boosts expression of the lacI gene about 10-fold.
   5669..6751    +  CDS            lacI: lac repressor; lacI; The lac repressor binds to the lac operator to inhibit transcription in E. coli. This inhibition can be relieved by adding lactose or isopropyl-β-D-thiogalactopyranoside (IPTG).
   6764..6785    +  protein_bind   CAP binding site: CAP binding activates transcription in the presence of cAMP. E. coli catabolite activator protein
   6804..6821    +  promoter       tet promoter (fragment): E. coli promoter for tetracycline efflux protein gene
>Addgene plasmid #110005 | pHH0103_DYNLL2_Dynein-light | addgene full sequence | sequence record 215913 | Addgene NGS Result
TTGACAATTAATCATCGGCTCGTATAATGTGTGGAATTGTGAGCGGATAACAATTTCACACAGGAAACAG
CCAGTCCGTTTAGGTGTTTTCACGAGCACTTCACCAACAAGGACCATAGATTATGAAAATCGAAGAACAC
CATCACCATCACCATTCCAGCGGTAAGCTTATGTCCCCTATACTAGGTTATTGGAAAATTAAGGGCCTTG
TGCAACCCACTCGACTTCTTTTGGAATATCTTGAAGAAAAATATGAAGAGCATTTGTATGAGCGCGATGA
AGGTGATAAATGGCGAAACAAAAAGTTTGAATTGGGTTTGGAGTTTCCCAATCTTCCTTATTATATTGAT
GGTGATGTTAAATTAACACAGTCTATGGCCATCATACGTTATATAGCTGACAAGCACAACATGTTGGGTG
GTTGTCCAAAAGAGCGTGCAGAGATTTCAATGCTTGAAGGAGCGGTTTTGGATATTAGATACGGTGTTTC
GAGAATTGCATATAGTAAAGACTTTGAAACTCTCAAAGTTGATTTTCTTAGCAAGCTACCTGAAATGCTG
AAAATGTTCGAAGATCGTTTATGTCATAAAACATATTTAAATGGTGATCATGTAACCCATCCTGACTTCA
TGTTGTATGACGCTCTTGATGTTGTTTTATACATGGACCCAATGTGCCTGGATGCGTTCCCAAAATTAGT
TTGTTTTAAAAAACGTATTGAAGCTATCCCACAAATTGATAAGTACTTGAAATCCAGCAAGTATATAGCA
TGGCCTTTGCAGGGCTGGCAAGCCACGTTTGGTGGTGGCGACCATCCTCCAAAATCGGATCTGGAAGTTC
TGTTCCAGGGGCCCCTGTCCAGCGGTCTGGTTCCGCGTGGTTCCGGTACCGCGGCCCAGCCGGCCATGAG
CGATCGTAAAGCGGTCATCAAAAACGCCGATATGTCTGAAGACATGCAGCAAGATGCAGTGGACTGCGCA
ACCCAGGCTATGGAAAAATACAACATCGAAAAAGATATCGCGGCCTACATCAAAAAAGAATTCGACAAAA
AATACAACCCGACGTGGCATTGTATTGTGGGCCGCAATTTCGGTAGTTACGTTACCCATGAAACGAAACA
CTTTATCTATTTCTACCTGGGCCAAGTTGCCATTCTGCTGTTTAAAAGCGGTGCGGCCGCATA
[142 nt withheld, positions 1184-1325]
C
[98 nt withheld, positions 1327-1424]
AGTTTGTACTGGTGACGAAACTCAGTGTCTAGCTAGAGTGGC
[149 nt withheld, positions 1467-1615]
T
[41 nt withheld, positions 1617-1657]
T
[62 nt withheld, positions 1659-1720]
A
[35 nt withheld, positions 1722-1756]
CCTCCCTCAATCGGTTGAATGTCGCCCTTTTGTCTTTGGCGCTGGTAAACCATATGAA
[86 nt withheld, positions 1815-1900]
T
[54 nt withheld, positions 1902-1955]
CTAGCGCCGCCCTATACCTTGTCTGCCTCCCCGCGTTGCGTCGCGGTGCATGGAGCCGGGCCACCTCGAC
CTGAATGGAAGCCGGCGGCACCTCGCTAACGGATTCACCACTCCAAGAATTGGAGCCAATCAATTCTTGC
GGAGAACTGTGAATGCGCAAACCAACCCTTGGCAGAACATATCCATCGCGTCCGCCATCTCCAGCAGCCG
CACGCGGCGCATCTCGGGCAGCGTTGGGTCCTGGCCACGGGTGCGCATGATCGTGCTCCTGTCGTTGAGG
ACCCGGCTAGGCTGGCGGGGTTGCCTTACTGGTTAGCAGAATGAATCACCGATACGCGAGCGAACGTGAA
GCGACTGCTGCTGCAAAACGTCTGCGACCTGAGCAACAACATGAATGGTCTTCGGTTTCCGTGTTTCGTA
AAGTCTGGAAACGCGGAAGTCAGCGCCCTGCACCATTATGTTCCGGATCTGCATCGCAGGATGCTGCTGG
CTACCCTGTGGAACACCTACATCTGTATTAACGAAGCGCTGGCATTGACCCTGAGTGATTTTTCTCTGGT
CCCGCCGCATCCATACCGCCAGTTGTTTACCCTCACAACGTTCCAGTAACCGGGCATGTTCATCATCAGT
AACCCGTATCGTGAGCATCCTCTCTCGTTTCATCGGTATCATTACCCCCATGAACAGAAATCCCCCTTAC
ACGGAGGCATCAGTGACCAAACAGGAAAAAACCGCCCTTAACATGGCCCGCTTTATCAGAAGCCAGACAT
TAACGCTTCTGGAGAAACTCAACGAGCTGGACGCGGATGAACAGGCAGACATCTGTGAATCGCTTCACGA
CCACGCTGATGAGCTTTACCGCAGGATCCGCGAAATTGTAAGCGTTAATATTTTGTTAAAATTCGCGTTA
AATTTTTGTTAAATCAGCTCATTTTTTAACCAATAGGCCGAAATCGGCAAAATCCCTTATAAATCAAAAG
AATAGACCGAGATAGGGT
[37 nt withheld, positions 2954-2990]
AAAGAACGTGGACTCCAACGTCAAAGG
[49 nt withheld, positions 3018-3066]
T
[91 nt withheld, positions 3068-3158]
G
[124 nt withheld, positions 3160-3283]
CGCGGATCCTGCCTCGCGCGTTTCGGTGATGACGGTGAAAACCTCTGACACATGCAGCTCCCGGAGACGG
TCACAGCTTGTCTGTAAGCGGATGCCGGGAGCAGACAAGCCCGTCAGGGCGCGTCAGCGGGTGTTGGCGG
GTGTCGGGGCGCAGCCATGACCCAGTCACGTAGCGATAGCGGAGTGTATACTGGCTTAACTATGCGGCAT
CAGAGCAGATTGTACTGAGAGTGCACCATATGCGGTGTGAAATACCGCACAGATGCGTAAGGAGAAAATA
CCGCATCAGGCGCTCTTCCGCTTCCTCGCTCACTGACTCGCTGCGCTCGGTCGTTCGGCTGCGGCGAGCG
GTATCAGCTCACTCAAAGGCGGTAATACGGTTATCCACAGAATCAGGGGATAACGCAGGAAAGAACATGT
GAGCAAAAGGCCAGCAAAAGGCCAGGAACCGTAAAAAGGCCGCGTTGCTGGCGTTTTTCCATAGGCTCCG
CCCCCCTGACGAGCATCACAAAAATCGACGCTCAAGTCAGAGGTGGCGAAACCCGACAGGACTATAAAGA
TACCAGGGTTTCCCCCTGGAAGCTCCCTCGTGCGCTCTCCTGTTCCGACCCTGCCGCTTACCGGATACCT
GTCCGCCTTTCTCCCTTCGGGAAGCGTGGCGCTTTCTCATAGCTCACGCTGTAGGTATCTCAGTTCGGTG
TAGGTCGTTCGCTCCAAGCTGGGCTGTGTGCACGAACCCCCCGTTCAGCCCGACCGCTGCGCCTTATCCG
GTAACTATCGTCTTGAGTCCAACCCGGTAAGACACGACTTATCGCCACTGGCAGCAGCCACTGGTAACAG
GATTAGCAGAGCGAGGTATGTAGGCGGTGCTACAGAGTTCTTGAAGTGGTGGCCTAACTACGGCTACACT
AGAAGGACAGTATTTGGTATCTGCGCTCTGCTGAAGCCAGTTACCTTCGGAAAAAGAGTTGGTAGCTCTT
GATCCGGCAAACAAACCACCGCTGGTAGCGGTGGTTTTTTTGTTTGCAAGCAGCAGATTACGCGCAGAAA
AAAAGGATCTCAAGAAGATCCTTTGATCTTTTCTACGGGGTCTGACGCTCAGTGGAACGAAAACTCACGT
TAAGGGATTTTGGTCATGAGATTATCAAAAAGGATCTTCACCTAGATCCTTTTAAATTAAAAATGAAGTT
TTAAATCAATCTAAAGTATATATGAGTAAACTTGGTCTGACAGTTACCAATGCTTAATCAGTGAGGCACC
TATCTCAGCGATCTGTCTATTTCGTTCATCCATAGTTGCCTGACTCCCCGTCGTGTAGATAACTACGATA
CGGGAGGGCTTACCATCTGGCCCCAGTGCTGCAATGATACCGCGAGACCCACGCTCACCGGCTCCAGATT
TATCAGCAATAAACCAGCCAGCCGGAAGGGCCGAGCGCAGAAGTGGTCCTGCAACTTTATCCGCCTCCAT
CCAGTCTATTAATTGTTGCCGGGAAGCTAGAGTAAGTAGTTCGCCAGTTAATAGTTTGCGCAACGTTGTT
GCCATTGCTGCAGGCATCGTGGTGTCACGCTCGTCGTTTGGTATGGCTTCATTCAGCTCCGGTTCCCAAC
GATCAAGGCGAGTTACATGATCCCCCATGTTGTGCAAAAAAGCGGTTAGCTCCTTCGGTCCTCCGATCGT
TGTCAGAAGTAAGTTGGCCGCAGTGTTATCACTCATGGTTATGGCAGCACTGCATAATTCTCTTACTGTC
ATGCCATCCGTAAGATGCTTTTCTGTGACTGGTGAGTACTCAACCAAGTCATTCTGAGAATAGTGTATGC
GGCGACCGAGTTGCTCTTGCCCGGCGTCAACACGGGATAATACCGCGCCACATAGCAGAACTTTAAAAGT
GCTCATCATTGGAAAACGTTCTTCGGGGCGAAAACTCTCAAGGATCTTACCGCTGTTGAGATCCAGTTCG
ATGTAACCCACTCGTGCACCCAACTGATCTTCAGCATCTTTTACTTTCACCAGCGTTTCTGGGTGAGCAA
AAACAGGAAGGCAAAATGCCGCAAAAAAGGGAATAAGGGCGACACGGAAATGTTGAATACTCATACTCTT
CCTTTTTCAATATTATTGAAGCATTTATCAGGGTTATTGTCTCATGAGCGGATACATATTTGAATGTATT
TAGAAAAATAAACAAATAGGGGTTCCGCGCACATTTCCCCGAAAAGTGCCACCTGACGTCTAAGAAACCA
TTATTATCATGACATTAACCTATAAAAATAGGCGTATCACGAGGCCCTTTCGTCTTCAAGAATTCCCGAC
ACCATCGAATGGTGCAAAACCTTTCGCGGTATGGCATGATAGCGCCCGGAAGAGAGTCAATTCAGGGTGG
TGAATGTGAAACCAGTAACGTTATACGATGTCGCAGAGTATGCCGGTGTCTCTTATCAGACCGTTTCCCG
CGTGGTGAACCAGGCCAGCCACGTTTCTGCGAAAACGCGGGAAAAAGTGGAAGCGGCGATGGCGGAGCTG
AATTACATTCCCAACCGCGTGGCACAACAACTGGCGGGCAAACAGTCGTTGCTGATTGGCGTTGCCACCT
CCAGTCTGGCCCTGCACGCGCCGTCGCAAATTGTCGCGGCGATTAAATCTCGCGCCGATCAACTGGGTGC
CAGCGTGGTGGTGTCGATGGTAGAACGAAGCGGCGTCGAAGCCTGTAAAGCGGCGGTGCACAATCTTCTC
GCGCAACGCGTCAGTGGGCTGATCATTAACTATCCGCTGGATGACCAGGATGCCATTGCTGTGGAAGCTG
CCTGCACTAATGTTCCGGCGTTATTTCTTGATGTCTCTGACCAGACACCCATCAACAGTATTATTTTCTC
CCATGAAGACGGTACGCGACTGGGCGTGGAGCATCTGGTCGCATTGGGTCACCAGCAAATCGCGCTGTTA
GCGGGCCCATTAAGTTCTGTCTCGGCGCGTCTGCGTCTGGCTGGCTGGCATAAATATCTCACTCGCAATC
AAATTCAGCCGATAGCGGAACGGGAAGGCGACTGGAGTGCCATGTCCGGTTTTCAACAAACCATGCAAAT
GCTGAATGAGGGCATCGTTCCCACTGCGATGCTGGTTGCCAACGATCAGATGGCGCTGGGCGCAATGCGC
GCCATTACCGAGTCCGGGCTGCGCGTTGGTGCGGATATCTCGGTAGTGGGATACGACGATACCGAAGACA
GCTCATGTTATATCCCGCCGTTAACCACCATCAAACAGGATTTTCGCCTGCTGGGGCAAACCAGCGTGGA
CCGCTTGCTGCAACTCTCTCAGGGCCAGGCGGTGAAGGGCAATCAGCTGTTGCCCGTCTCACTGGTGAAA
AGAAAAACCACCCTGGCGCCCAATACGCAAACCGCCTCTCCCCGCGCGTTGGCCGATTCATTAATGCAGC
TGGCACGACAGGTTTCCCGACTGGAAAGCGGGCAGTGAGCGCAACGCAATTAATGTAAGTTAGCTCACTC
ATTAGGCACAATTCTCATGTTTGACAGCTTATCATCGACTGCACGGTGCACCAATGCTTCTGGCGTCAGG
CAGCCATCGGAAGCTGTGGTATGGCTGTGCAGGTCGTAAATCACTGCATAATTCGTGTCGCTCAAGGCGC
ACTCCCGTTCTGGATAATGTTTTTTGCGCCGACATCATAACGGTTCTGGCAAATATTCTGAAATGAGCTG
