>Addgene plasmid #110005 | pHH0103_DYNLL2_Dynein-light | depositor partial sequence | sequence record 206957 | pHH0103_DYNLL2_Dynein-light sequence 288 bps
GGCCCAGCCGGCCATGAGCGATCGTAAAGCGGTCATCAAAAACGCCGATATGTCTGAAGACATGCAGCAA
GATGCAGTGGACTGCGCAACCCAGGCTATGGAAAAATACAACATCGAAAAAGATATCGCGGCCTACATCA
AAAAAGAATTCGACAAAAAATACAACCCGACGTGGCATTGTATTGTGGGCCGCAATTTCGGTAGTTACGT
TACCCATGAAACGAAACACTTTATCTATTTCTACCTGGGCCAAGTTGCCATTCTGCTGTTTAAAAGCGGT
GCGGCCGC
